Addgene plasmid #126656: pMT Draper-ITAM only-GFP
Purpose: Inducible expression of Draper-ITAM only-GFP mutant in S2 cells
Depositing lab: Ron Vale. Depositing organization: University of California, San Francisco (UCSF). Publication: Spatial control of Draper receptor signaling initiates apoptotic cell engulfment. Williamson AP, Vale RD. J Cell Biol. 2018 Nov 5;217(11):3977-3992. doi: 10.1083/jcb.201711175. Epub 2018 Aug 23. PubMed 30139739.
Backbone
  Vector backbone: pMT
  Vector type: Insect Expression
Growth in bacteria
  Bacterial resistance: Ampicillin, 100 μg/mL
  Growth temperature: 37°C
  Growth strain: DH5alpha
  Copy number: High Copy
Gene/Insert
  Gene/Insert name: Draper with Cytoplasmic ITAM residues Tyr all others mutated to Phe
  Mutation: Cytoplasmic ITAM residues Tyr all others mutated to Phe
  Cloning method: Gibson Cloning
  Sequencing primers: 5′ CATCTCAGTGCAACTAAA
Terms and licenses: Academic/Nonprofit Terms; Industry Terms: Not Available to Industry
How to cite: pMT Draper-ITAM only-GFP was a gift from Ron Vale (Addgene plasmid # 126656 ; http://n2t.net/addgene:126656 ; RRID:Addgene_126656)
