[The description below was written by a language model from this plasmid's Addgene catalogue record and pLannotate feature annotations shown in this document.]
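Description:
pMT Draper-ITAM only-GFP is an insect-cell expression plasmid built on the pMT backbone for inducible production of a mutant Draper receptor in Drosophila S2 cells. It is maintained in E. coli through a high-copy ColE1/pUC-type origin and an ampicillin resistance gene (β-lactamase with its own promoter). Leftover cloning-vector fragments such as lacZα, lac promoter/operator, bom, rop and multiple cloning site pieces appear to be backbone remnants with no evident role in the design.

The main expression cassette is driven by the Drosophila metallothionein (MT) promoter, which is normally silent and is switched on by adding metal ions such as copper to the culture medium, giving controllable timing and level of expression. Downstream lies the coding sequence of Draper (drpr), the Drosophila engulfment receptor, followed by a fluorescent protein annotated as Superfolder GFP, consistent with a C-terminal fusion, and an SV40 polyadenylation signal. According to the record, the Draper insert carries a mutated cytoplasmic tail in which the tyrosines of the ITAM motif are retained while all other cytoplasmic tyrosines are changed to phenylalanine, so that only the ITAM can be tyrosine-phosphorylated. A second cassette places the puromycin N-acetyltransferase gene under the strong copia promoter with its own SV40 poly(A) signal, which allows puromycin selection of stably transfected S2 cells.

The construct is suited to visualising the receptor's localisation by fluorescence and to testing whether ITAM tyrosines alone can support Draper signalling, in the context of work on how this receptor initiates engulfment of apoptotic cells.
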