Features (pLannotate 1.2.2; 23 found; start..end, strand, type, name):
     77..176     +  misc_feature   bom (fragment): basis of mobility region from pBR322
    182..339     -  CDS            lacZα (fragment): LacZα fragment of β-galactosidase; lacZ fragment
    341..767     +  promoter       MT promoter: Drosophila metallothionein promoter
    799..3891    +  CDS            drpr: DRPR_DROME - Also known as Megf10. Experimental evidence at protein level: Swiss-Prot protein existence level 1. [Isoform A]: Potently inhibits glial cell engulfment of axonal debris produced following axonal injury. From Drosophila melanogaster (Fruit fly).
   3928..4638    +  CDS            Superfolder GFP: Superfolder GFP is a basic (constitutively fluorescent) green fluorescent protein published in 2005, derived from Aequorea victoria. It is reported to be a very rapidly-maturing weak dimer.
   4681..4815    -  polyA_signal   SV40 poly(A) signal: SV40 polyadenylation signal
   4897..5173    +  promoter       copia promoter: strong promoter from the Drosophila transposable element copia (Sinclair et al., 1986)
   5173..5199    +  misc_feature   MCS (fragment): pBluescript multiple cloning site
   5199..5219    -  misc_feature   MCS (fragment): pUC18/19 multiple cloning site
   5290..5889    +  CDS            PuroR: puromycin N-acetyltransferase; pac from Streptomyces alboniger; confers resistance to puromycin
   5939..6004    +  CDS            dmpM (fragment): DMPM_STRAD - Protein inferred from homology: Swiss-Prot protein existence level 3. From Streptomyces alboniger.
   6011..6041    +  misc_feature   MCS (fragment): pBluescript multiple cloning site
   6054..6188    +  polyA_signal   SV40 poly(A) signal: SV40 polyadenylation signal
   6210..6294    -  CDS            large T antigen (fragment): large T antigen from SV40 (simian virus 40)
   6294..6318    +  misc_feature   MCS (fragment): pUC18/19 multiple cloning site
   6355..6371    -  protein_bind   lac operator: The lac repressor binds to the lac operator to inhibit transcription in E. coli. This inhibition can be relieved by adding lactose or isopropyl-β-D-thiogalactopyranoside (IPTG). lac repressor encoded by lacI
   6379..6409    -  promoter       lac promoter: promoter for the E. coli lac operon
   6424..6445    -  protein_bind   CAP binding site: CAP binding activates transcription in the presence of cAMP. E. coli catabolite activator protein
   6458..6550    -  CDS            lacI (fragment): lac repressor; lacI; The lac repressor binds to the lac operator to inhibit transcription in E. coli. This inhibition can be relieved by adding lactose or isopropyl-β-D-thiogalactopyranoside (IPTG).
   6733..7321    -  rep_origin     ori: high-copy-number ColE1/pMB1/pBR322/pUC origin of replication
   7492..8352    -  CDS            AmpR: β-lactamase; bla; confers resistance to ampicillin, carbenicillin, and related antibiotics
   8353..8457    -  promoter       AmpR promoter: bla
   8552..8587    +  CDS            rop (fragment): Rop protein, which maintains plasmids at low copy number; rop
>Addgene plasmid #126656 | pMT Draper-ITAM only-GFP | addgene full sequence | sequence record 251713 | Addgene NGS Result
CAGCTTGTCTGTAAGCGGATGCCGGGAGCAGACAAGCCCGTCAGGGCGCGTCAGCGGGTGTTGGCGGGTG
TCGGGGCTGGCTTAACTATGCGGCATCAGAGCAGATTGTACTGAGAGTGCACCATATGCGGTGTGAAATA
CCGCACAGATGCGTAAGGAGAAAATACCGCATCAGGCGCCATTCGCCATTCAGGCTGCGCAACTGTTGGG
AAGGGCGATCGGTGCGGGCCTCTTCGCTATTACGCCAGCTGGCGAAAGGGGGATGTGCTGCAAGGCGATT
AAGTTGGGTAACGCCAGGGTTTTCCCAGTCACGACGTTGTAAAACGACGGCCAGTGAATTAATTCGTTGC
AGGACAGGATGTGGTGCCCGATGTGACTAGCTCTTTGCTGCAGGCCGTCCTATCCTCTGGTTCCGATAAG
AGACCCAGAACTCCGGCCCCCCACCGCCCACCGCCACCCCCATACATATGTGGTACGCAAGTAAGAGTGC
CTGCGCATGCCCCATGTGCCCCACCAAGAGCTTTGCATCCCATACAAGTCCCCAAAGTGGAGAACCGAAC
CAATTCTTCGCGGGCAGAACAAAAGCTTCTGCACACGTCTCCACTCGAATTTGGAGCCGGCCGGCGTGTG
CAAAAGAGGTGAATCGAACGAAAGACCCGTGTGTAAAGCCGCGTTTCCAAAATGTATAAAACCGAGAGCA
TCTGGCCAATGTGCATCAGTTGTGGTCAGCAGCAAAATCAAGTGAATCATCTCAGTGCAACTAAAGGGGG
GATCTAGATCGGGGTACCTACTAGTCAAATGTTGCCGGTAATCCTCATAGCGTGCCTGGCCCAGCTGGTA
CTGGCTCAGGCGGATCTTAAAGATCTGGATGGACCCAATATCTGCAAAAGAAGAGAACTATATAACGTAG
ACGTTGTCTACACAGAACTGCAATCGTTCCAGGAACGGGGCTCCACCTGGTGCGTCACATTCCCGCCGAG
GTGCTCCACCTATCGCATTAAACACCGAGTGGTCAACAAAACCAAGACGATTGCGAAGAACCGTATTGTG
AGGGACTGTTGTGATGGCTACATCGCGAGCGCAGGAGAATGCGTGCCGCATTGTTCGGAACCCTGCCAGC
ACGGTAGATGCATCTCCCCGGAGAAGTGCAAGTGTGATCATGGTTACGGAGGACCCGCCTGCGATATAAA
TTGCCCACCCGGCTGGTATGGCCGGAACTGCTCGATGCAGTGCGACTGCCTGAACAACGCGGTATGTGAG
CCCTTTTCAGGCGACTGCGAGTGCGCCAAGGGCTACACTGGAGCACGCTGCGCGGACATCTGTCCGGAGG
GCTTTTTCGGGGCCAACTGCTCGGAGAAGTGCCGATGCGAGAACGGCGGCAAGTGTCACCACGTGTCCGG
CGAATGCCAGTGTGCTCCCGGTTTCACGGGTCCCCTATGTGATATGCGCTGTCCGGATGGAAAGCATGGC
GCCCAGTGCCAGCAGGACTGTCCCTGCCAGAACGACGGAAAGTGTCAGCCAGAGACCGGGGCCTGTATGT
GCAATCCAGGCTGGACGGGCGACGTGTGTGCAAACAAGTGTCCGGTGGGCAGCTACGGCCCTGGATGCCA
AGAGAGCTGCGAGTGCTACAAGGGAGCGCCCTGCCACCACATCACCGGCCAGTGCGAGTGTCCGCCCGGA
TATCGCGGAGAACGCTGCTTCGACGAGTGTCAGCTGAACACGTACGGATTCAACTGCAGCATGACCTGCG
ACTGCGCGAACGATGCCATGTGCGATCGGGCGAACGGAACGTGCATCTGCAACCCCGGCTGGACGGGTGC
CAAGTGCGCCGAGCGGATCTGCGAGGCGAACAAGTACGGGCTGGACTGTAACCGCACCTGCGAGTGCGAC
ATGGAGCACACGGATCTGTGTCACCCGGAGACGGGAAATTGCCAGTGCAGCATCGGATGGAGCAGTGCTC
AGTGCACCAGACCCTGCACCTTCCTGCGCTACGGCCCGAATTGCGAGCTGACCTGCAACTGCAAGAACGG
AGCCAAGTGCTCGCCGGTCAATGGTACGTGCCTGTGTGCGCCGGGCTGGCGCGGACCCACCTGCGAGGAG
AGCTGCGAGCCGGGCACCTTTGGTCAGGACTGCGCCCTGCGCTGCGACTGCCAGAACGGAGCCAAGTGCG
AGCCGGAGACGGGCCAGTGCTTGTGCACGGCCGGATGGAAGAACATCAAGTGCGACCGGCCGTGTGATCT
GAACCACTTCGGACAGGACTGCGCCAAGGTGTGCGACTGCCACAATAACGCCGCCTGCAATCCGCAGAAC
GGAAGCTGCACCTGTGCCGCCGGCTGGACGGGCGAGCGGTGCGAAAGGAAGTGCGATACCGGCAAATTCG
GACACGACTGCGCCCAGAAGTGCCAGTGCGACTTCAACAACAGCCTGGCCTGCGATGCCACCAATGGAAG
ATGCGTGTGCAAGCAGGATTGGGGAGGCGTTCATTGCGAGACCAACTGTCGGAGCGGTTACTATGGTGAA
AATTGTGATAAAGTTTGCAGATGCCTGAATAACTCCTCCTGCGACCCCGATTCCGGTAACTGCATCTGCT
CAGCCGGTTGGACTGGCGCCGACTGTGCGGAACCCTGCCCACCTGGATTCTACGGCATGGAATGCAAGGA
ACGGTGCCCGGAGATCCTCCATGGCAACAAGAGCTGCGATCACATCACAGGTGAAATTCTCTGCCGCACG
GGTTACATAGGTCTCACCTGCGAGCACCCATGTCCTGCTGGACTCTACGGACCCGGCTGCAAGCTCAAGT
GCAATTGCGAGCACGGCGGCGAGTGCAACCACGTTACAGGCCAGTGCCAGTGCCTGCCAGGGTGGACAGG
TTCCAACTGCAACGAGTCCTGTCCCACAGACACCTACGGACAAGGATGCGCCCAGCGGTGCCGCTGCGTG
CACCACAAGGTTTGCCGCAAGGCCGACGGTATGTGCATCTGCGAAACCGGCTGGTCGGGCACCCGGTGCG
ATGAGGTCTGTCCGGAGGGATTCTACGGCGAGCACTGCATGAATACCTGTGCCTGTCCGTCGGCCAATTT
CCAGTGCCATGCGGCCCACGGTTGTGTGTGCAGGAGTGGCTACACCGGCGATAACTGCGACGAGCTAATC
GCCTCTCAACGTATTGCAGACCAAAGCGAAAATTCGAGCCGGGCGAGTGTAGCTCTGACCTTAGTCCTGA
TGACCCTGTTTGCGTGCATAATCTTCGCAGTGTTCATTTACTACCGCCGACGTGTGTCCAATCTAAAAAC
CGAAATCGCCCATGTACACTTCACCCATGATACGAATCCCCCGAGCTGGCCGCCCAACCACAACTTCGAC
AATCCCGTGTTCGGCATGCAGGCGGAAACGCGTCTCCTGCCCAACAATATGCGTTCCAAGATGAACAACT
TTGACCAGAGGAGCACGATGAGCACGGACTTCGGCGATGACTGCAATGCCAGTGGCAGGGTGGGTAGCTT
CTCGATCAACTTCAACCACGACCTGCTAACGAAGAACTTGAACGCGGACCGGACCAATCCGATTGTGTTC
AACGAATCCCTCAAAGAGGAGCATGTCTACGACGAGATCAAGCACAAGGAGGGCTTCAAGGATCCCGATG
AATACGATCACCTGGACTTCTCACGACCCAGCACCTCGCAGAAGCCGCACTTCCACCGCATGAACGACGC
CATGCTCAACATCAACCAGGACGAGGAGAAGCCCAGCAACGTGAAGAACATGACTGTGCTGCTGAACAAA
CCGCTGCCGCCCACGGAACCGGAGCCACAACACGAGTGCTTCGACAACACGAACACCAACCTGGACAACG
TGTCGACGGCGTCGCCTAGTTCCAGTCCGAAATTTCTAAAGCGGCGCGCCGGCGGCCGCTCGAGTCTAGA
GGGCCCCAGCAAAGGAGAAGAACTTTTCACTGGAGTTGTCCCAATTCTTGTTGAATTAGATGGTGATGTT
AATGGGCACAAATTTTCTGTCTGTGGAGAGGGTGAAGGTGATGCTACAAACGGAAAACTCACCCTTAAAT
TTATTTGCACTACTGGAAAACTACCTGTTCCGTGGCCAACACTTGTCACTACTCTGACCTATGGTGTTCA
ATGCTTTTCCCGTTATCCGGATCACATGAAACGGCATGACTTTTTCAAGAGTGCCATGCCCGAAGGTTAT
GTACAGGAACGCACTATATCTTTCAAAGATGACGGGACCTACAAGACGCGTGCTGAAGTCAAGTTTGAAG
GTGATACCCTTGTTAATCGTATCGAGTTAAAGGGTATTGATTTTAAAGAAGATGGAAACATTCTTGGACA
CAAACTCGAGTACAACTTTAACTCACACAATGTATACATCACGGCAGACAAACAAAAGAATGGAATCAAA
GCTAACTTCAAAATTCGCCACAACGTTGAAGATGGTTCCGTTCAACTAGCAGACCATTATCAACAAAATA
CTCCAATTGGCGATGGCCCTGTCCTTTTACCAGACAACCATTACCTGTCGACACAATCTGTCCTTTCGAA
AGATCCCAACGAAAAGCGTGACCACATGGTCCTTCTTGAGTTTGTAACTGCTGCTGGGATTACACATGGC
ATGGATGAGCTCTACAAATAGTTTAAACGCCCGCTGATCAGCCTCGACTGTGCCTTCTAAGATCCAGACA
TGATAAGATACATTGATGAGTTTGGACAAACCACAACTAGAATGCAGTGAAAAAAATGCTTTATTTGTGA
AATTTGTGATGCTATTGCTTTATTTGTAACCATTATAAGCTGCAATAAACAAGTTAACTCTAGAGGATCC
GGTGCGTGGTGGTTTCATGCTTCTGGGAACGGCAAATGGGTTTAGGATTGGGAACCCCTCATCATCTGTT
GGAATATACTATTCAACCTACAAAAGTAACGTTAAACAACACTACTTTATATTTGATATGAATGGCCACA
CCTTTTATGCCATAAAACATATTGTAAGAGAATACCACTCTTTTTATTCCTTCTTTCCTTCTTGTACGTT
TTTTGCTGTAAGTAGGTCGTGGTGCTGGTGTTGCAGTTGAAATAACTTAAAATATAAATCATAAAACTCA
AACATAAACTTGACTATTTATTTATTTATTAAGAAAGGAAATATAAATTATAAATTACAACAGATCCCCC
GGGCTGCAGGAATTCGATAGCTTGCATGCCTGCAGGTCGGCCGCCACGACCGGTGCCGCCACCATCCCCT
GACCCACGCCCCTGACCCCTCACAAGGAGACGACCTTCCATGACCGAGTACAAGCCCACGGTGCGCCTCG
CCACCCGCGACGACGTCCCCCGGGCCGTACGCACCCTCGCCGCCGCGTTCGCCGACTACCCCGCCACGCG
CCACACCGTCGACCCGGACCGCCACATCGAGCGGGTCACCGAGCTGCAAGAACTCTTCCTCACGCGCGTC
GGGCTCGACATCGGCAAGGTGTGGGTCGCGGACGACGGCGCCGCGGTGGCGGTCTGGACCACGCCGGAGA
GCGTCGAAGCGGGGGCGGTGTTCGCCGAGATCGGCCCGCGCATGGCCGAGTTGAGCGGTTCCCGGCTGGC
CGCGCAGCAACAGATGGAAGGCCTCCTGGCGCCGCACCGGCCCAAGGAGCCCGCGTGGTTCCTGGCCACC
GTCGGCGTCTCGCCCGACCACCAGGGCAAGGGTCTGGGCAGCGCCGTCGTGCTCCCCGGAGTGGAGGCGG
CCGAGCGCGCCGGGGTGCCCGCCTTCCTGGAGACCTCCGCGCCCCGCAACCTCCCCTTCTACGAGCGGCT
CGGCTTCACCGTCACCGCCGACGTCGAGGTGCCCGAAGGACCGCGCACCTGGTGCATGACCCGCAAGCCC
GGTGCCTGACGCCCGCCCCACGACCCGCAGCGCCCGACCGAAAGGAGCGCACGACCCCATGGCTCCGACC
GAAGCCACCCGGGGCGGCCCCGCCGACCCCGCACCCGCCCCCGAGGCCCACCGACTCTAGATCAAGCTTA
TCGATACCGTCGACCTCGAGGCCAGCTAGCTTGAACTTGTTTATTGCAGCTTATAATGGTTACAAATAAA
GCAATAGCATCACAAATTTCACAAATAAAGCATTTTTTTCACTGCATTCTAGTTGTGGTTTGTCCAAACT
CATCAATGTATCTTATCATGTCTGGATCGGGTACCCAATTGCATTCATTTTATGTTTCAGGTTCAGGGGG
AGGTGTGGGAGGTTTTTTAAAGCAAGTAAAACCTCTACAAATGTGGTATGGCTGATTATGATCAGTCGAC
CTGCAGGCATGCAAGCTTGGCGTAATCATGGTCATAGCTGTTTCCTGTGTGAAATTGTTATCCGCTCACA
ATTCCACACAACATACGAGCCGGAAGCATAAAGTGTAAAGCCTGGGGTGCCTAATGAGTGAGCTAACTCA
CATTAATTGCGTTGCGCTCACTGCCCGCTTTCCAGTCGGGAAACCTGTCGTGCCAGCTGCATTAATGAAT
CGGCCAACGCGCGGGGAGAGGCGGTTTGCGTATTGGGCGCTCTTCCGCTTCCTCGCTCACTGACTCGCTG
CGCTCGGTCGTTCGGCTGCGGCGAGCGGTATCAGCTCACTCAAAGGCGGTAATACGGTTATCCACAGAAT
CAGGGGATAACGCAGGAAAGAACATGTGAGCAAAAGGCCAGCAAAAGGCCAGGAACCGTAAAAAGGCCGC
GTTGCTGGCGTTTTTCCATAGGCTCCGCCCCCCTGACGAGCATCACAAAAATCGACGCTCAAGTCAGAGG
TGGCGAAACCCGACAGGACTATAAAGATACCAGGCGTTTCCCCCTGGAAGCTCCCTCGTGCGCTCTCCTG
TTCCGACCCTGCCGCTTACCGGATACCTGTCCGCCTTTCTCCCTTCGGGAAGCGTGGCGCTTTCTCATAG
CTCACGCTGTAGGTATCTCAGTTCGGTGTAGGTCGTTCGCTCCAAGCTGGGCTGTGTGCACGAACCCCCC
GTTCAGCCCGACCGCTGCGCCTTATCCGGTAACTATCGTCTTGAGTCCAACCCGGTAAGACACGACTTAT
CGCCACTGGCAGCAGCCACTGGTAACAGGATTAGCAGAGCGAGGTATGTAGGCGGTGCTACAGAGTTCTT
GAAGTGGTGGCCTAACTACGGCTACACTAGAAGAACAGTATTTGGTATCTGCGCTCTGCTGAAGCCAGTT
ACCTTCGGAAAAAGAGTTGGTAGCTCTTGATCCGGCAAACAAACCACCGCTGGTAGCGGTGGTTTTTTTG
TTTGCAAGCAGCAGATTACGCGCAGAAAAAAAGGATCTCAAGAAGATCCTTTGATCTTTTCTACGGGGTC
TGACGCTCAGTGGAACGAAAACTCACGTTAAGGGATTTTGGTCATGAGATTATCAAAAAGGATCTTCACC
TAGATCCTTTTAAATTAAAAATGAAGTTTTAAATCAATCTAAAGTATATATGAGTAAACTTGGTCTGACA
GTTACCAATGCTTAATCAGTGAGGCACCTATCTCAGCGATCTGTCTATTTCGTTCATCCATAGTTGCCTG
ACTCCCCGTCGTGTAGATAACTACGATACGGGAGGGCTTACCATCTGGCCCCAGTGCTGCAATGATACCG
CGAGACCCACGCTCACCGGCTCCAGATTTATCAGCAATAAACCAGCCAGCCGGAAGGGCCGAGCGCAGAA
GTGGTCCTGCAACTTTATCCGCCTCCATCCAGTCTATTAATTGTTGCCGGGAAGCTAGAGTAAGTAGTTC
GCCAGTTAATAGTTTGCGCAACGTTGTTGCCATTGCTACAGGCATCGTGGTGTCACGCTCGTCGTTTGGT
ATGGCTTCATTCAGCTCCGGTTCCCAACGATCAAGGCGAGTTACATGATCCCCCATGTTGTGCAAAAAAG
CGGTTAGCTCCTTCGGTCCTCCGATCGTTGTCAGAAGTAAGTTGGCCGCAGTGTTATCACTCATGGTTAT
GGCAGCACTGCATAATTCTCTTACTGTCATGCCATCCGTAAGATGCTTTTCTGTGACTGGTGAGTACTCA
ACCAAGTCATTCTGAGAATAGTGTATGCGGCGACCGAGTTGCTCTTGCCCGGCGTCAATACGGGATAATA
CCGCGCCACATAGCAGAACTTTAAAAGTGCTCATCATTGGAAAACGTTCTTCGGGGCGAAAACTCTCAAG
GATCTTACCGCTGTTGAGATCCAGTTCGATGTAACCCACTCGTGCACCCAACTGATCTTCAGCATCTTTT
ACTTTCACCAGCGTTTCTGGGTGAGCAAAAACAGGAAGGCAAAATGCCGCAAAAAAGGGAATAAGGGCGA
CACGGAAATGTTGAATACTCATACTCTTCCTTTTTCAATATTATTGAAGCATTTATCAGGGTTATTGTCT
CATGAGCGGATACATATTTGAATGTATTTAGAAAAATAAACAAATAGGGGTTCCGCGCACATTTCCCCGA
AAAGTGCCACCTGACGTCTAAGAAACCATTATTATCATGACATTAACCTATAAAAATAGGCGTATCACGA
GGCCCTTTCGTCTCGCGCGTTTCGGTGATGACGGTGAAAACCTCTGACACATGCAGCTCCCGGAGACGGT
CA
